Addgene plasmid #51522: pET21a-hAIM2-deltaPYD
Purpose: Express His6-tagged HIN domain of hAIM2 in bacteria
Depositing lab: Emad Alnemri. Depositing organization: Thomas Jefferson University. Publication: AIM2 activates the inflammasome and cell death in response to cytoplasmic DNA. Fernandes-Alnemri T, Yu JW, Datta P, Wu J, Alnemri ES. Nature. 2009 Mar 26;458(7237):509-13. doi: 10.1038/nature07710. Epub 2009 Jan 21. PubMed 19158676.
Backbone
  Vector backbone: pET21a
  Backbone manufacturer: Novagen
  Backbone size w/o insert (bp): 5443
  Total vector size (bp): 6141
  Vector type: Bacterial Expression
Growth in bacteria
  Bacterial resistance: Ampicillin, 100 μg/mL
  Growth temperature: 37°C
  Growth strain: DH5alpha
  Copy number: Unknown
Gene/Insert
  Gene/Insert name: AIM2
  Species: H. sapiens (human)
  Insert size (bp): 732
  Mutation: deletion of pyrin domain
  Entrez Gene: AIM2 (a.k.a. PYHIN4)
  Promoter: lac operator
  Tag / fusion protein: T7 (N terminal on insert); His6 (C terminal on insert)
  Cloning method: Restriction Enzyme; 5′ cloning site BamHI (not destroyed); 3′ cloning site XhoI (not destroyed)
  Sequencing primers: 5′ T7; 3′ His6
Terms and licenses: Academic/Nonprofit Terms; Industry Terms: Not Available to Industry
Depositor comments: For protein expression the plasmid needs to be transformed into BL21 E. coli.
How to cite: pET21a-hAIM2-deltaPYD was a gift from Emad Alnemri (Addgene plasmid # 51522 ; http://n2t.net/addgene:51522 ; RRID:Addgene_51522)
