[The description below was written by a language model from this plasmid's Addgene catalogue record and pLannotate feature annotations shown in this document.]
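Description:
pET21a-hAIM2-deltaPYD is a bacterial expression plasmid built on the Novagen pET21a backbone, carrying a truncated human AIM2 coding sequence from which the N-terminal pyrin domain (PYD) has been deleted, leaving the DNA-binding HIN domain region. The roughly 730 bp insert was cloned between the BamHI and XhoI sites, both of which were retained, giving a total plasmid size of 6,141 bp. The plasmid is propagated in E. coli under ampicillin selection (β-lactamase driven by its own promoter) and replicates from a pBR322-type origin accompanied by the bom site and the rop gene, which moderates copy number. An f1 origin is also present, and the short tetracycline-resistance fragments annotated around lacI are non-functional pBR322 remnants.

Expression follows the standard pET arrangement. A T7 promoter is immediately followed by a lac operator, so although the catalogue lists the promoter as "lac operator", transcription is carried out by T7 RNA polymerase and is held in check by the lac repressor encoded by the plasmid's own lacI gene until it is induced with IPTG. A T7 gene 10 ribosome binding site directs translation of a fusion that begins with the T7 tag leader peptide, continues through the AIM2 fragment and ends in a C-terminal His6 tag (annotated as a partial 9xHis match), with a T7 terminator downstream. Because the host must supply T7 RNA polymerase, the depositor notes that protein production requires transfer into a BL21 strain, while DH5alpha is used for maintenance. The construct is intended for producing affinity-purifiable recombinant AIM2 HIN domain. AIM2 is a cytosolic double-stranded DNA sensor that triggers caspase-1 inflammasome assembly.
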