Features (pLannotate 1.2.2; 20 found; start..end, strand, type, name):
     12..467     +  rep_origin     f1 ori (sequence partly withheld): f1 bacteriophage origin of replication; arrow indicates direction of (+) strand synthesis
    494..598     +  promoter       AmpR promoter: bla
    599..1459    +  CDS            AmpR: β-lactamase; bla; confers resistance to ampicillin, carbenicillin, and related antibiotics
   1630..2218    +  rep_origin     ori: high-copy-number ColE1/pMB1/pBR322/pUC origin of replication
   2404..2546    -  misc_feature   bom: basis of mobility region from pBR322
   2648..2839    -  CDS            rop: Rop protein, which maintains plasmids at low copy number; rop
   2856..3236    +  CDS            YPB1_ECOLX: Protein predicted: Swiss-Prot protein existence level 4. From Escherichia coli.
   3308..3599    -  CDS            TcR (fragment): tetracycline efflux protein; tet; confers resistance to tetracycline
   3614..3635    -  protein_bind   CAP binding site: CAP binding activates transcription in the presence of cAMP. E. coli catabolite activator protein
   3648..4730    -  CDS            lacI: lac repressor; lacI; The lac repressor binds to the lac operator to inhibit transcription in E. coli. This inhibition can be relieved by adding lactose or isopropyl-β-D-thiogalactopyranoside (IPTG).
   4731..4808    -  promoter       lacI promoter: lacI
   4816..5095    -  CDS            TcR (fragment): tetracycline efflux protein; tet; confers resistance to tetracycline
   5117..5135    +  promoter       T7 promoter: promoter for bacteriophage T7 RNA polymerase
   5136..5160    +  protein_bind   lac operator: The lac repressor binds to the lac operator to inhibit transcription in E. coli. This inhibition can be relieved by adding lactose or isopropyl-β-D-thiogalactopyranoside (IPTG). lac repressor encoded by lacI
   5175..5197    +  RBS            RBS: efficient ribosome binding site from bacteriophage T7 gene 10 (Olins and Rangwala, 1989)
   5205..5237    +  CDS            T7 tag (gene 10 leader): leader peptide from bacteriophage T7 gene 10 promotes efficient translation in E. coli
   5250..5978    +  CDS            AIM2 (fragment): AIM2_HUMAN - Experimental evidence at protein level: Swiss-Prot protein existence level 1. Involved in innate immune response by recognizing cytosolic double-stranded DNA and inducing caspase-1-activating inflammasome formation in macrophages. Upon binding to DNA is thought to undergo oligomerization and to associate with PYCARD initiating the recruitment of caspase-1 precusrsor and processing of interleukin-1 beta and interleukin-18. Detects cytosolic dsDNA of viral and bacterial origin in a non-sequence-specific manner. Can also trigger PYCARD-dependent, caspase-1-independent cell death that
   5985..6002    +  CDS            9xHis (fragment): 9xHis affinity tag
   6012..6061    +  CDS            SET1 (fragment): solubility-enhancement tag derived from T7 phage gene 10B
   6069..6116    +  terminator     T7 terminator: transcription terminator for bacteriophage T7 RNA polymerase
>Addgene plasmid #51522 | pET21a-hAIM2-deltaPYD | depositor full sequence | sequence record 78711 | pET21a-hAIM2-deltaPYD sequence 6141 bps
TGGCGAATGGG
[124 nt withheld, positions 12-135]
C
[91 nt withheld, positions 137-227]
A
[49 nt withheld, positions 229-277]
CCTTTGACGTTGGAGTCCACGTTCTTT
[37 nt withheld, positions 305-341]
ACCCTATCTCGGTCTATTCTTTTGATTTATAAGGGATTTTGCCGATTTCGGCCTATTGGTTAAAAAATGA
GCTGATTTAACAAAAATTTAACGCGAATTTTAACAAAATATTAACGTTTACAATTTCAGGTGGCACTTTT
CGGGGAAATGTGCGCGGAACCCCTATTTGTTTATTTTTCTAAATACATTCAAATATGTATCCGCTCATGA
GACAATAACCCTGATAAATGCTTCAATAATATTGAAAAAGGAAGAGTATGAGTATTCAACATTTCCGTGT
CGCCCTTATTCCCTTTTTTGCGGCATTTTGCCTTCCTGTTTTTGCTCACCCAGAAACGCTGGTGAAAGTA
AAAGATGCTGAAGATCAGTTGGGTGCACGAGTGGGTTACATCGAACTGGATCTCAACAGCGGTAAGATCC
TTGAGAGTTTTCGCCCCGAAGAACGTTTTCCAATGATGAGCACTTTTAAAGTTCTGCTATGTGGCGCGGT
ATTATCCCGTATTGACGCCGGGCAAGAGCAACTCGGTCGCCGCATACACTATTCTCAGAATGACTTGGTT
GAGTACTCACCAGTCACAGAAAAGCATCTTACGGATGGCATGACAGTAAGAGAATTATGCAGTGCTGCCA
TAACCATGAGTGATAACACTGCGGCCAACTTACTTCTGACAACGATCGGAGGACCGAAGGAGCTAACCGC
TTTTTTGCACAACATGGGGGATCATGTAACTCGCCTTGATCGTTGGGAACCGGAGCTGAATGAAGCCATA
CCAAACGACGAGCGTGACACCACGATGCCTGCAGCAATGGCAACAACGTTGCGCAAACTATTAACTGGCG
AACTACTTACTCTAGCTTCCCGGCAACAATTAATAGACTGGATGGAGGCGGATAAAGTTGCAGGACCACT
TCTGCGCTCGGCCCTTCCGGCTGGCTGGTTTATTGCTGATAAATCTGGAGCCGGTGAGCGTGGGTCTCGC
GGTATCATTGCAGCACTGGGGCCAGATGGTAAGCCCTCCCGTATCGTAGTTATCTACACGACGGGGAGTC
AGGCAACTATGGATGAACGAAATAGACAGATCGCTGAGATAGGTGCCTCACTGATTAAGCATTGGTAACT
GTCAGACCAAGTTTACTCATATATACTTTAGATTGATTTAAAACTTCATTTTTAATTTAAAAGGATCTAG
GTGAAGATCCTTTTTGATAATCTCATGACCAAAATCCCTTAACGTGAGTTTTCGTTCCACTGAGCGTCAG
ACCCCGTAGAAAAGATCAAAGGATCTTCTTGAGATCCTTTTTTTCTGCGCGTAATCTGCTGCTTGCAAAC
AAAAAAACCACCGCTACCAGCGGTGGTTTGTTTGCCGGATCAAGAGCTACCAACTCTTTTTCCGAAGGTA
ACTGGCTTCAGCAGAGCGCAGATACCAAATACTGTCCTTCTAGTGTAGCCGTAGTTAGGCCACCACTTCA
AGAACTCTGTAGCACCGCCTACATACCTCGCTCTGCTAATCCTGTTACCAGTGGCTGCTGCCAGTGGCGA
TAAGTCGTGTCTTACCGGGTTGGACTCAAGACGATAGTTACCGGATAAGGCGCAGCGGTCGGGCTGAACG
GGGGGTTCGTGCACACAGCCCAGCTTGGAGCGAACGACCTACACCGAACTGAGATACCTACAGCGTGAGC
TATGAGAAAGCGCCACGCTTCCCGAAGGGAGAAAGGCGGACAGGTATCCGGTAAGCGGCAGGGTCGGAAC
AGGAGAGCGCACGAGGGAGCTTCCAGGGGGAAACGCCTGGTATCTTTATAGTCCTGTCGGGTTTCGCCAC
CTCTGACTTGAGCGTCGATTTTTGTGATGCTCGTCAGGGGGGCGGAGCCTATGGAAAAACGCCAGCAACG
CGGCCTTTTTACGGTTCCTGGCCTTTTGCTGGCCTTTTGCTCACATGTTCTTTCCTGCGTTATCCCCTGA
TTCTGTGGATAACCGTATTACCGCCTTTGAGTGAGCTGATACCGCTCGCCGCAGCCGAACGACCGAGCGC
AGCGAGTCAGTGAGCGAGGAAGCGGAAGAGCGCCTGATGCGGTATTTTCTCCTTACGCATCTGTGCGGTA
TTTCACACCGCATATATGGTGCACTCTCAGTACAATCTGCTCTGATGCCGCATAGTTAAGCCAGTATACA
CTCCGCTATCGCTACGTGACTGGGTCATGGCTGCGCCCCGACACCCGCCAACACCCGCTGACGCGCCCTG
ACGGGCTTGTCTGCTCCCGGCATCCGCTTACAGACAAGCTGTGACCGTCTCCGGGAGCTGCATGTGTCAG
AGGTTTTCACCGTCATCACCGAAACGCGCGAGGCAGCTGCGGTAAAGCTCATCAGCGTGGTCGTGAAGCG
ATTCACAGATGTCTGCCTGTTCATCCGCGTCCAGCTCGTTGAGTTTCTCCAGAAGCGTTAATGTCTGGCT
TCTGATAAAGCGGGCCATGTTAAGGGCGGTTTTTTCCTGTTTGGTCACTGATGCCTCCGTGTAAGGGGGA
TTTCTGTTCATGGGGGTAATGATACCGATGAAACGAGAGAGGATGCTCACGATACGGGTTACTGATGATG
AACATGCCCGGTTACTGGAACGTTGTGAGGGTAAACAACTGGCGGTATGGATGCGGCGGGACCAGAGAAA
AATCACTCAGGGTCAATGCCAGCGCTTCGTTAATACAGATGTAGGTGTTCCACAGGGTAGCCAGCAGCAT
CCTGCGATGCAGATCCGGAACATAATGGTGCAGGGCGCTGACTTCCGCGTTTCCAGACTTTACGAAACAC
GGAAACCGAAGACCATTCATGTTGTTGCTCAGGTCGCAGACGTTTTGCAGCAGCAGTCGCTTCACGTTCG
CTCGCGTATCGGTGATTCATTCTGCTAACCAGTAAGGCAACCCCGCCAGCCTAGCCGGGTCCTCAACGAC
AGGAGCACGATCATGCGCACCCGTGGGGCCGCCATGCCGGCGATAATGGCCTGCTTCTCGCCGAAACGTT
TGGTGGCGGGACCAGTGACGAAGGCTTGAGCGAGGGCGTGCAAGATTCCGAATACCGCAAGCGACAGGCC
GATCATCGTCGCGCTCCAGCGAAAGCGGTCCTCGCCGAAAATGACCCAGAGCGCTGCCGGCACCTGTCCT
ACGAGTTGCATGATAAAGAAGACAGTCATAAGTGCGGCGACGATAGTCATGCCCCGCGCCCACCGGAAGG
AGCTGACTGGGTTGAAGGCTCTCAAGGGCATCGGTCGAGATCCCGGTGCCTAATGAGTGAGCTAACTTAC
ATTAATTGCGTTGCGCTCACTGCCCGCTTTCCAGTCGGGAAACCTGTCGTGCCAGCTGCATTAATGAATC
GGCCAACGCGCGGGGAGAGGCGGTTTGCGTATTGGGCGCCAGGGTGGTTTTTCTTTTCACCAGTGAGACG
GGCAACAGCTGATTGCCCTTCACCGCCTGGCCCTGAGAGAGTTGCAGCAAGCGGTCCACGCTGGTTTGCC
CCAGCAGGCGAAAATCCTGTTTGATGGTGGTTAACGGCGGGATATAACATGAGCTGTCTTCGGTATCGTC
GTATCCCACTACCGAGATATCCGCACCAACGCGCAGCCCGGACTCGGTAATGGCGCGCATTGCGCCCAGC
GCCATCTGATCGTTGGCAACCAGCATCGCAGTGGGAACGATGCCCTCATTCAGCATTTGCATGGTTTGTT
GAAAACCGGACATGGCACTCCAGTCGCCTTCCCGTTCCGCTATCGGCTGAATTTGATTGCGAGTGAGATA
TTTATGCCAGCCAGCCAGACGCAGACGCGCCGAGACAGAACTTAATGGGCCCGCTAACAGCGCGATTTGC
TGGTGACCCAATGCGACCAGATGCTCCACGCCCAGTCGCGTACCGTCTTCATGGGAGAAAATAATACTGT
TGATGGGTGTCTGGTCAGAGACATCAAGAAATAACGCCGGAACATTAGTGCAGGCAGCTTCCACAGCAAT
GGCATCCTGGTCATCCAGCGGATAGTTAATGATCAGCCCACTGACGCGTTGCGCGAGAAGATTGTGCACC
GCCGCTTTACAGGCTTCGACGCCGCTTCGTTCTACCATCGACACCACCACGCTGGCACCCAGTTGATCGG
CGCGAGATTTAATCGCCGCGACAATTTGCGACGGCGCGTGCAGGGCCAGACTGGAGGTGGCAACGCCAAT
CAGCAACGACTGTTTGCCCGCCAGTTGTTGTGCCACGCGGTTGGGAATGTAATTCAGCTCCGCCATCGCC
GCTTCCACTTTTTCCCGCGTTTTCGCAGAAACGTGGCTGGCCTGGTTCACCACGCGGGAAACGGTCTGAT
AAGAGACACCGGCATACTCTGCGACATCGTATAACGTTACTGGTTTCACATTCACCACCCTGAATTGACT
CTCTTCCGGGCGCTATCATGCCATACCGCGAAAGGTTTTGCGCCATTCGATGGTGTCCGGGATCTCGACG
CTCTCCCTTATGCGACTCCTGCATTAGGAAGCAGCCCAGTAGTAGGTTGAGGCCGTTGAGCACCGCCGCC
GCAAGGAATGGTGCATGCAAGGAGATGGCGCCCAACAGTCCCCCGGCCACGGGGCCTGCCACCATACCCA
CGCCGAAACAAGCGCTCATGAGCCCGAAGTGGCGAGCCCGATCTTCCCCATCGGTGATGTCGGCGATATA
GGCGCCAGCAACCGCACCTGTGGCGCCGGTGATGCCGGCCACGATGCGTCCGGCGTAGAGGATCGAGATC
TCGATCCCGCGAAATTAATACGACTCACTATAGGGGAATTGTGAGCGGATAACAATTCCCCTCTAGAAAT
AATTTTGTTTAACTTTAAGAAGGAGATATACATATGGCTAGCATGACTGGTGGACAGCAAATGGGTCGCG
GATCCATGCTAAGTCAAGCTGAAATGAGTCCTGCTGCATCTGCAGCCATCAGAAATGATGTCGCAAAGCA
ACGTGCTGCACCAAAAGTCTCTCCTCATGTTAAGCCTGAACAGAAACAGATGGTGGCCCAGCAGGAATCT
ATCAGAGAAGGGTTTCAGAAGCGCTGTTTGCCAGTTATGGTACTGAAAGCAAAGAAGCCCTTCACGTTTG
AGACCCAAGAAGGCAAGCAGGAGATGTTTCATGCTACAGTGGCTACAGAAAAGGAATTCTTCTTTGTAAA
AGTTTTTAATACACTGCTGAAAGATAAATTCATTCCAAAGAGAATAATTATAATAGCAAGATATTATCGG
CACAGTGGTTTCTTAGAGGTAAATAGCGCCTCACGTGTGTTAGATGCTGAATCTGACCAAAAGGTTAATG
TCCCGCTGAACATTATCAGAAAAGCTGGTGAAACCCCGAAGATCAACACGCTTCAAACTCAGCCCCTTGG
AACAATTGTGAATGGTTTGTTTGTAGTCCAGAAGGTAACAGAAAAGAAGAAAAACATATTATTTGACCTA
AGTGACAACACTGGGAAAATGGAAGTACTGGGGGTTAGAAACGAGGACACAATGAAATGTAAGGAAGGAG
ATAAGGTTCGACTTACATTCTTCACACTGTCAAAAAATGGAGAAAAACTACAGCTGACATCTGGAGTTCA
TAGCACCATAAAGGTTATTAAGGCCAAAAAAAAAACACTCGAGCACCACCACCACCACCACTGAGATCCG
GCTGCTAACAAAGCCCGAAAGGAAGCTGAGTTGGCTGCTGCCACCGCTGAGCAATAACTAGCATAACCCC
TTGGGGCCTCTAAACGGGTCTTGAGGGGTTTTTTGCTGAAAGGAGGAACTATATCCGGAT
