>Addgene plasmid #51522 | pET21a-hAIM2-deltaPYD | addgene partial sequence | sequence record 80874 | T7 5'-TAATACGACTCACTATAGGG-3'
CCTCTAGAAATAATTTTGTTTAACTTTAAGAAGGAGATATACATATGGCTAGCATGACTGGTGGACAGCA
AATGGGTCGCGGATCCATGCTAAGTCAAGCTGAAATGAGTCCTGCTGCATCTGCAGCCATCAGAAATGAT
GTCGCAAAGCAACGTGCTGCACCAAAAGTCTCTCCTCATGTTAAGCCTGAACAGAAACAGATGGTGGCCC
AGCAGGAATCTATCAGAGAAGGGTTTCAGAAGCGCTGTTTGCCAGTTATGGTACTGAAAGCAAAGAAGCC
CTTCACGTTTGAGACCCAAGAAGGCAAGCAGGAGATGTTTCATGCTACAGTGGCTACAGAAAAGGAATTC
TTCTTTGTAAAAGTTTTTAATACACTGCTGAAAGATAAATTCATTCCAAAGAGAATAATTATAATAGCAA
GATATTATCGGCACAGTGGTTTCTTAGAGGTAAATAGCGCCTCACGTGTGTTAGATGCTGAATCTGACCA
AAAGGTTAATGTCCCGCTGAACATTATCAGAAAAGCTGGTGAAACCCCGAAGATCAACACGCTTCAAACT
CAGCCCCTTGGAACAATTGTGAATGGTTTGTTTGTAGTCCAGAAGGTAACAGAAAAGAAGAAAAACATAT
TATTTGACCTAAGTGACAACACTGGGAAAATGGAAGTACTGGGGGTTAGAAACGAGGACACAATGAAATG
TAAGGAAGGAGATAAGGTTCGACTTACATTCTTCACACTGTCAAAAAATGGAGAAAAACTACAGCTGACA
TCTGGAGTTCATAGCACCATAAAGGTTATTAAGGCCAAAAAAAAAACACTCGAGCACCACCACCACCACC
ACTGAGATCCGGCTGCTAACAAAGCCCGAAAGGAAGCTGAGTTGGCTGCTGCCACCGCTGAGCAATAACT
AGCATAACCCCTTGGGGCCTCTAAACGGGTCTTGAGGGGTTTTTTGCTGAAAGGAGGAACTATATCC
